>Addgene plasmid #144276 | TFORF1199 | addgene full sequence | sequence record 404153 | Addgene NGS Result
TTAATGTAGTCTTATGCAATACTCTTGTAGTCTTGCAACATGGTAACGATGAGTTAGCAACATGCCTTAC
AAGGAGAGAAAAAGCACCGTGCATGCCGATTGGTGGAAGTAAGGTGGTACGATCGTGCCTTATTAGGAAG
GCAACAGACGGGTCTGACATGGATTGGACGAACCACTGAATTGCCGCATTGCAGAGATATTGTATTTAAG
TGCCTAGCTCGATACATAAACGGGTCTCTCTGGTTAGACCAGATCTGAGCCTGGGAGCTCTCTGGCTAAC
TAGGGAACCCACTGCTTAAGCCTCAATAAAGCTTGCCTTGAGTGCTTCAAGTAGTGTGTGCCCGTCTGTT
GTGTGACTCTGGTAACTAGAGATCCCTCAGACCCTTTTAGTCAGTGTGGAAAATCTCTAGCAGTGGCGCC
CGAACAGGGACTTGAAAGCGAAAGGGAAACCAGAGGAGCTCTCTCGACGCAGGACTCGGCTTGCTGAAGC
GCGCACGGCAAGAGGCGAGGGGCGGCGACTGGTGAGTACGCCAAAAATTTTGACTAGCGGAGGCTAGAAG
GAGAGAGATGGGTGCGAGAGCGTCAGTATTAAGCGGGGGAGAATTAGATCGCGATGGGAAAAAATTCGGT
TAAGGCCAGGGGGAAAGAAAAAATATAAATTAAAACATATAGTATGGGCAAGCAGGGAGCTAGAACGATT
CGCAGTTAATCCTGGCCTGTTAGAAACATCAGAAGGCTGTAGACAAATACTGGGACAGCTACAACCATCC
CTTCAGACAGGATCAGAAGAACTTAGATCATTATATAATACAGTAGCAACCCTCTATTGTGTGCATCAAA
GGATAGAGATAAAAGACACCAAGGAAGCTTTAGACAAGATAGAGGAAGAGCAAAACAAAAGTAAGACCAC
CGCACAGCAAGCGGCCGCTGATCTTCAGACCTGGAGGAGGAGATATGAGGGACAATTGGAGAAGTGAATT
ATATAAATATAAAGTAGTAAAAATTGAACCATTAGGAGTAGCACCCACCAAGGCAAAGAGAAGAGTGGTG
CAGAGAGAAAAAAGAGCAGTGGGAATAGGAGCTTTGTTCCTTGGGTTCTTGGGAGCAGCAGGAAGCACTA
TGGGCGCAGCGTCAATGACGCTGACGGTACAGGCCAGACAATTATTGTCTGGTATAGTGCAGCAGCAGAA
CAATTTGCTGAGGGCTATTGAGGCGCAACAGCATCTGTTGCAACTCACAGTCTGGGGCATCAAGCAGCTC
CAGGCAAGAATCCTGGCTGTGGAAAGATACCTAAAGGATCAACAGCTCCTGGGGATTTGGGGTTGCTCTG
GAAAACTCATTTGCACCACTGCTGTGCCTTGGAATGCTAGTTGGAGTAATAAATCTCTGGAACAGATTTG
GAATCACACGACCTGGATGGAGTGGGACAGAGAAATTAACAATTACACAAGCTTAATACACTCCTTAATT
GAAGAATCGCAAAACCAGCAAGAAAAGAATGAACAAGAATTATTGGAATTAGATAAATGGGCAAGTTTGT
GGAATTGGTTTAACATAACAAATTGGCTGTGGTATATAAAATTATTCATAATGATAGTAGGAGGCTTGGT
AGGTTTAAGAATAGTTTTTGCTGTACTTTCTATAGTGAATAGAGTTAGGCAGGGATATTCACCATTATCG
TTTCAGACCCACCTCCCAACCCCGAGGGGACCCATGCATTGCATCTCAATTAGTCAGCAACCAGGTGTGG
AAAGTCCCCAGGCTCCCCAGCAGGCAGAAGTATGCAAAGCATGCGTCTCAATTAGTCAGCAACCATAGTC
CCGCCCCTAACTCCGCCCATCCCGCCCCTAACTCCGCCCAGTTCCGCCCATTCTCCGCCCCATGGCTGAC
TAATTTTTTTTATTTATGCAGAGGCCGAGGCCGCCTCGGCCTCTGAGCTATTCCAGAAGTAGTGAGGAGG
CTTTTTTGGAGGCCTAGGCTTTTGCAAAAAGCTTTCTAGAGGTACCACCGGAGCTTACCATGACCGAGTA
CAAGCCCACGGTGCGCCTCGCCACCCGCGACGACGTCCCCAGGGCCGTACGCACCCTCGCCGCCGCGTTC
GCCGACTACCCCGCCACGCGCCACACCGTCGATCCGGACCGCCACATCGAGCGGGTCACCGAGCTGCAAG
AACTCTTCCTCACGCGCGTCGGGCTCGACATCGGCAAGGTGTGGGTCGCGGACGACGGCGCCGCCGTGGC
GGTCTGGACCACGCCGGAGAGCGTCGAAGCGGGGGCGGTGTTCGCCGAGATCGGCCCGCGCATGGCCGAG
TTGAGCGGTTCCCGGCTGGCCGCGCAGCAACAGATGGAAGGCCTCCTGGCGCCGCACCGGCCCAAGGAGC
CCGCGTGGTTCCTGGCCACCGTCGGCGTCTCGCCCGACCACCAGGGCAAGGGTCTGGGCAGCGCCGTCGT
GCTCCCCGGAGTGGAGGCGGCCGAGCGCGCCGGGGTGCCCGCCTTCCTGGAGACCTCCGCGCCCCGCAAC
CTCCCCTTCTACGAGCGGCTCGGCTTCACCGTCACCGCCGACGTCGAGGTGCCCGAAGGACCGCGCACCT
GGTGCATGACCCGCAAGCCCGGTGCCAGTTAACGAATTCTAGATCTTGAGACAAATGGCAGTATTCATCC
ACAATTTTAAAAGAAAAGGGGGGATTGGGGGGTACAGTGCAGGGGAAAGAATAGTAGACATAATAGCAAC
AGACATACAAACTAAAGAATTACAAAAACAAATTACAAAAATTCAAAATTTTCGGGTTTATTACAGGGAC
AGCAGAGATCCACTTTGGCGCCGGCTCGAGGCCTGCAGGTGCAAAGATGGATAAAGTTTTAAACAGAGAG
GAATCTTTGCAGCTAATGGACCTTCTAGGTCTTGAAAGGAGTGGGAATTGGCTCCGGTGCCCGTCAGTGG
GCAGAGCGCACATCGCCCACAGTCCCCGAGAAGTTGGGGGGAGGGGTCGGCAATTGAACCGGTGCCTAGA
GAAGGTGGCGCGGGGTAAACTGGGAAAGTGATGTCGTGTACTGGCTCCGCCTTTTTCCCGAGGGTGGGGG
AGAACCGTATATAAGTGCAGTAGTCGCCGTGAACGTTCTTTTTCGCAACGGGTTTGCCGCCAGAACACAG
GTAAGTGCCGTGTGTGGTTCCCGCGGGCCTGGCCTCTTTACGGGTTATGGCCCTTGCGTGCCTTGAATTA
CTTCCACCTGGCTGCAGTACGTGATTCTTGATCCCGAGCTTCGGGTTGGAAGTGGGTGGGAGAGTTCGAG
GCCTTGCGCTTAAGGAGCCCCTTCGCCTCGTGCTTGAGTTGAGGCCTGGCCTGGGCGCTGGGGCCGCCGC
GTGCGAATCTGGTGGCACCTTCGCGCCTGTCTCGCTGCTTTCGATAAGTCTCTAGCCATTTAAAATTTTT
GATGACCTGCTGCGACGCTTTTTTTCTGGCAAGATAGTCTTGTAAATGCGGGCCAAGATCTGCACACTGG
TATTTCGGTTTTTGGGGCCGCGGGCGGCGACGGGGCCCGTGCGTCCCAGCGCACATGTTCGGCGAGGCGG
GGCCTGCGAGCGCGGCCACCGAGAATCGGACGGGGGTAGTCTCAAGCTGGCCGGCCTGCTCTGGTGCCTG
GCCTCGCGCCGCCGTGTATCGCCCCGCCCTGGGCGGCAAGGCTGGCCCGGTCGGCACCAGTTGCGTGAGC
GGAAAGATGGCCGCTTCCCGGCCCTGCTGCAGGGAGCTCAAAATGGAGGACGCGGCGCTCGGGAGAGCGG
GCGGGTGAGTCACCCACACAAAGGAAAAGGGCCTTTCCGTCCTCAGCCGTCGCTTCATGTGACTCCACGG
AGTACCGGGCGCCGTCCAGGCACCTCGATTAGTTCTCGAGCTTTTGGAGTACGTCGTCTTTAGGTTGGGG
GGAGGGGTTTTATGCGATGGAGTTTCCCCACACTGAGTGGGTGGAGACTGAAGTTAGGCCAGCTTGGCAC
TTGATGTAATTCTCCTTGGAATTTGCCCTTTTTGAGTTTGGATCTTGGTTCATTCTCAAGCCTCAGACAG
TGGTTCAAAGTTTTTTTCTTCCATTTCAGGTGTCGTGAGGCTAGCACCGCCACCATGGATCCGCAGCCTC
CTCCACCCGCCCAGGGCAGCCCACCTCACCGTGGCCGAGGCCGGGGCCGTGGCCGAGGCCGTGGTCGGGG
CCGTGGCCGTGGCAGGGGGGGCGCTGGAGCCCCTAGGGCGCCCCTGCCCTGCCCCACCTGCGGCCGCCTC
TTCCGTTTCCCCTACTACCTCTCCCGGCACCGGCTGAGCCACTCGGGGCTCCGGCCCCACGCCTGCCCGC
TGTGCCCCAAGGCCTTCCGCCGGCCGGCCCACCTTTCCCGCCACCTGCGCGGCCACGGGCCCCAGCCCCC
GCTGCGCTGCGCCGCCTGCCCCCGCACCTTCCCAGAACCGGCCCAGCTCAGGCGCCACCTGGCTCAGGAG
CACGCGGGCGGCGAGGTCGAGCTGGCCATCGAGAGGGTGGCCAAGGAGACGGCCGAACCCAGCTGGGGCC
CGCAGGACGAGGGCTCGGAGCCGCCCACCACCGCTGCAGCAGGGGCCACGGAGGAGGAGGCGGTCGCAGC
GTGGCCTGAGACGTGGCCTGCGGGGGAGCCTTCCACGCTGGCTGCGCCCACCAGCGCCGCGGAGCCCCGG
GAGTCGGAGTCGGAGGAGGCCGAGGCCGGGGCAGCAGAGCTGAGGGCCGAGCTGGCGCTGGCGGCCGGGC
GGCAGGAGGAGAAACAGGTCCTGCTCCAGGCAGACTGGACGCTGCTGTGTCTGCGCTGCCGCGAAGCCTT
CGCCACCAAGGGCGAGCTCAAGGCGCACCCGTGTCTGCGCCCCGAGGGCGAACAGGAAGGGGAAGGGGGG
CCCCCGCCACGCCCCAAGCGACACCAGTGCTCCATCTGCCTCAAGGCCTTCGCCAGGCCCTGGTCCCTGT
CGCGCCACCGGCTGGTCCACTCCACCGACCGCCCTTTCGTGTGCCCAGACTGCGGCCTGGCCTTCCGCCT
CGCCTCCTACCTCCGCCAGCACCGCCGCGTCCACGGCCCCCTCAGCCTGCTGGCCCCGCTGCCCGCGGCG
GGCAAGAAGGACGACAAGGCCTCGGGTGCACGGAACTCAGCCAAGGGGCCGGAGGGGGGCGAGGGGGCGG
AGTGCGGGGGTGCCTCGGAAGGGGGAGAAGGGCAGAACGGAGGCGACGCCGCCCCGGCTCGGCCCCCCGC
CGGGGAGCCCCGCTTCTGGTGCCCAGAGTGCGGCAAAGGTTTCAGGCGCCGGGCGCACCTGCGGCAGCAC
GGGGTGACCCACTCGGGAGCGCGCCCCTTCCAGTGCGTGCGCTGCCAGCGGGAGTTCAAGCGCCTGGCCG
ACCTGGCGCGCCACGCACAGGTGCACGCGGGGGGCCCAGCCCCGCACCCGTGCCCCCGCTGCCCGCGCCG
CTTCTCGCGCGCCTACAGCCTCCTGCGCCACCAGCGCTGCCACCGCGCAGAGCTGGAGAGGGCCGCCGCG
CTGCAGGCACTGCAGGCCCAGGCCCCGACGTCGCCGCCACCGCCCCCGCCGCCCCTGAAGGCCGAGCAGG
AGGAAGAAGGGCTCCCGCTGCCCCTCGCAAACATTAAGGAAGAGCCGCCCTCTCCGGGGACCCCACCCCA
GTCCCCGCCGGCTCCCCCTGTCTTCCTCAGCGCCTCCTGTTTCGACAGCCAAGACCACTCAGCCTTCGAG
ATGGAGGAGGAAGAGGTAGACAGCAAGGCTCACCTGCGCGGGCTGGGGGGCCTGGCCTCCTAGTAATGAA
CTAGTCCGTAACTTGAAAGTATTTCGATTTCTTGGCTTTATATATCTTGTGGAAAGGACGACTTTACCGA
TTTATACATTCGGTTACGCGTTAAGTCGACAATCAACCTCTGGATTACAAAATTTGTGAAAGATTGACTG
GTATTCTTAACTATGTTGCTCCTTTTACGCTATGTGGATACGCTGCTTTAATGCCTTTGTATCATGCTAT
TGCTTCCCGTATGGCTTTCATTTTCTCCTCCTTGTATAAATCCTGGTTGCTGTCTCTTTATGAGGAGTTG
TGGCCCGTTGTCAGGCAACGTGGCGTGGTGTGCACTGTGTTTGCTGACGCAACCCCCACTGGTTGGGGCA
TTGCCACCACCTGTCAGCTCCTTTCCGGGACTTTCGCTTTCCCCCTCCCTATTGCCACGGCGGAACTCAT
CGCCGCCTGCCTTGCCCGCTGCTGGACAGGGGCTCGGCTGTTGGGCACTGACAATTCCGTGGTGTTGTCG
GGGAAATCATCGTCCTTTCCTTGGCTGCTCGCCTGTGTTGCCACCTGGATTCTGCGCGGGACGTCCTTCT
GCTACGTCCCTTCGGCCCTCAATCCAGCGGACCTTCCTTCCCGCGGCCTGCTGCCGGCTCTGCGGCCTCT
TCCGCGTCTTCGCCTTCGCCCTCAGACGAGTCGGATCTCCCTTTGGGCCGCCTCCCCGCGTCGACTTTAA
GACCAATGACTTACAAGGCAGCTGTAGATCTTAGCCACTTTTTAAAAGAAAAGGGGGGACTGGAAGGGCT
AATTCACTCCCAACGAAGACAAGATCTGCTTTTTGCTTGTACTGGGTCTCTCTGGTTAGACCAGATCTGA
GCCTGGGAGCTCTCTGGCTAACTAGGGAACCCACTGCTTAAGCCTCAATAAAGCTTGCCTTGAGTGCTTC
AAGTAGTGTGTGCCCGTCTGTTGTGTGACTCTGGTAACTAGAGATCCCTCAGACCCTTTTAGTCAGTGTG
GAAAATCTCTAGCAGTACGTATAGTAGTTCATGTCATCTTATTATTCAGTATTTATAACTTGCAAAGAAA
TGAATATCAGAGAGTGAGAGGAACTTGTTTATTGCAGCTTATAATGGTTACAAATAAAGCAATAGCATCA
CAAATTTCACAAATAAAGCATTTTTTTCACTGCATTCTAGTTGTGGTTTGTCCAAACTCATCAATGTATC
TTATCATGTCTGGCTCTAGCTATCCCGCCCCTAACTCCGCCCATCCCGCCCCTAACTCCGCCCAGTTCCG
CCCATTCTCCGCCCCATGGCTGACTAATTTTTTTTATTTATGCAGAGGCCGAGGCCGCCTCGGCCTCTGA
GCTATTCCAGAAGTAGTGAGGAGGCTTTTTTGGAGGCCTAGGGACGTACCCAATTCGCCCTATAGTGAGT
CGTATTACGCGCGCTCACTGGCCGTCGTTTTACAACGTCGTGACTGGGAAAACCCTGGCGTTACCCAACT
TAATCGCCTTGCAGCACATCCCCCTTTCGCCAGCTGGCGTAATAGCGAAGAGGCCCGCACCGATCGCCCT
TCCCAACAGTTGCGCAGCCTGAATGGCGAATGGG
[124 nt withheld, positions 7385-7508]
C
[91 nt withheld, positions 7510-7600]
A
[49 nt withheld, positions 7602-7650]
CCTTTGACGTTGGAGTCCACGTTCTTT
[37 nt withheld, positions 7678-7714]
ACCCTATCTCGGTCTATTCTTTTGATTTATAAGGGATTTTGCCGATTTCGGCCTATTGGTTAAAAAATGA
GCTGATTTAACAAAAATTTAACGCGAATTTTAACAAAATATTAACGCTTACAATTTAGGTGGCACTTTTC
GGGGAAATGTGCGCGGAACCCCTATTTGTTTATTTTTCTAAATACATTCAAATATGTATCCGCTCATGAG
ACAATAACCCTGATAAATGCTTCAATAATATTGAAAAAGGAAGAGTATGAGTATTCAACATTTCCGTGTC
GCCCTTATTCCCTTTTTTGCGGCATTTTGCCTTCCTGTTTTTGCTCACCCAGAAACGCTGGTGAAAGTAA
AAGATGCTGAAGATCAGTTGGGTGCACGAGTGGGTTACATCGAACTGGATCTCAACAGCGGTAAGATCCT
TGAGAGTTTTCGCCCCGAAGAACGTTTTCCAATGATGAGCACTTTTAAAGTTCTGCTATGTGGCGCGGTA
TTATCCCGTATTGACGCCGGGCAAGAGCAACTCGGTCGCCGCATACACTATTCTCAGAATGACTTGGTTG
AGTACTCACCAGTCACAGAAAAGCATCTTACGGATGGCATGACAGTAAGAGAATTATGCAGTGCTGCCAT
AACCATGAGTGATAACACTGCGGCCAACTTACTTCTGACAACGATCGGAGGACCGAAGGAGCTAACCGCT
TTTTTGCACAACATGGGGGATCATGTAACTCGCCTTGATCGTTGGGAACCGGAGCTGAATGAAGCCATAC
CAAACGACGAGCGTGACACCACGATGCCTGTAGCAATGGCAACAACGTTGCGCAAACTATTAACTGGCGA
ACTACTTACTCTAGCTTCCCGGCAACAATTAATAGACTGGATGGAGGCGGATAAAGTTGCAGGACCACTT
CTGCGCTCGGCCCTTCCGGCTGGCTGGTTTATTGCTGATAAATCTGGAGCCGGTGAGCGTGGGTCTCGCG
GTATCATTGCAGCACTGGGGCCAGATGGTAAGCCCTCCCGTATCGTAGTTATCTACACGACGGGGAGTCA
GGCAACTATGGATGAACGAAATAGACAGATCGCTGAGATAGGTGCCTCACTGATTAAGCATTGGTAACTG
TCAGACCAAGTTTACTCATATATACTTTAGATTGATTTAAAACTTCATTTTTAATTTAAAAGGATCTAGG
TGAAGATCCTTTTTGATAATCTCATGACCAAAATCCCTTAACGTGAGTTTTCGTTCCACTGAGCGTCAGA
CCCCGTAGAAAAGATCAAAGGATCTTCTTGAGATCCTTTTTTTCTGCGCGTAATCTGCTGCTTGCAAACA
AAAAAACCACCGCTACCAGCGGTGGTTTGTTTGCCGGATCAAGAGCTACCAACTCTTTTTCCGAAGGTAA
CTGGCTTCAGCAGAGCGCAGATACCAAATACTGTTCTTCTAGTGTAGCCGTAGTTAGGCCACCACTTCAA
GAACTCTGTAGCACCGCCTACATACCTCGCTCTGCTAATCCTGTTACCAGTGGCTGCTGCCAGTGGCGAT
AAGTCGTGTCTTACCGGGTTGGACTCAAGACGATAGTTACCGGATAAGGCGCAGCGGTCGGGCTGAACGG
GGGGTTCGTGCACACAGCCCAGCTTGGAGCGAACGACCTACACCGAACTGAGATACCTACAGCGTGAGCT
ATGAGAAAGCGCCACGCTTCCCGAAGGGAGAAAGGCGGACAGGTATCCGGTAAGCGGCAGGGTCGGAACA
GGAGAGCGCACGAGGGAGCTTCCAGGGGGAAACGCCTGGTATCTTTATAGTCCTGTCGGGTTTCGCCACC
TCTGACTTGAGCGTCGATTTTTGTGATGCTCGTCAGGGGGGCGGAGCCTATGGAAAAACGCCAGCAACGC
GGCCTTTTTACGGTTCCTGGCCTTTTGCTGGCCTTTTGCTCACATGTTCTTTCCTGCGTTATCCCCTGAT
TCTGTGGATAACCGTATTACCGCCTTTGAGTGAGCTGATACCGCTCGCCGCAGCCGAACGACCGAGCGCA
GCGAGTCAGTGAGCGAGGAAGCGGAAGAGCGCCCAATACGCAAACCGCCTCTCCCCGCGCGTTGGCCGAT
TCATTAATGCAGCTGGCACGACAGGTTTCCCGACTGGAAAGCGGGCAGTGAGCGCAACGCAATTAATGTG
AGTTAGCTCACTCATTAGGCACCCCAGGCTTTACACTTTATGCTTCCGGCTCGTATGTTGTGTGGAATTG
TGAGCGGATAACAATTTCACACAGGAAACAGCTATGACCATGATTACGCCAAGCGCGCAATTAACCCTCA
CTAAAGGGAACAAAAGCTGGAGCTGCAAGC
Features (pLannotate 1.2.2; 31 found; start..end, strand, type, name):
      5..231     +  promoter       RSV promoter: Rous sarcoma virus enhancer/promoter
    232..412     +  LTR            5' LTR (truncated): truncated 5' long terminal repeat (LTR) from HIV-1
    459..584     +  misc_feature   HIV-1 Ψ: packaging signal of human immunodeficiency virus type 1
    568..931     +  CDS            HIV-1 gag (fragment): gag protein from human immunodeficiency virus 1; gag
   1077..1310    +  misc_feature   RRE: The Rev response element (RRE) of HIV-1 allows for Rev-dependent mRNA export from the nucleus to the cytoplasm.
   1687..1713    +  CDS            Rev (fragment): human immunodeficiency virus 1 (HIV-1) Rev protein; rev; enhances nuclear export of unspliced and incompletely spliced viral mRNAs
   1720..1743    +  promoter       SV40 promoter (fragment): SV40 early promoter
   1744..1815    +  promoter       SV40 promoter (fragment): SV40 enhancer and early promoter
   1839..1974    +  rep_origin     SV40 ori: SV40 origin of replication
   2020..2616    +  CDS            PuroR (fragment): puromycin N-acetyltransferase; pac from Streptomyces; confers resistance to puromycin
   2665..2782    +  misc_feature   cPPT/CTS: central polypurine tract and central termination sequence of HIV-1
   2847..2913    +  CDS            small t antigen (fragment): SV40 (simian virus 40) small t antigen
   2920..4098    +  promoter       EF-1α promoter: strong constitutive promoter for human elongation factor EF-1α
   4115..5800    +  CDS            ZNF579: ZN579_HUMAN - Experimental evidence at protein level: Swiss-Prot protein existence level 1. May be involved in transcriptional regulation. From Homo sapiens (Human).
   5816..5869    +  promoter       U6 promoter (fragment): RNA polymerase III promoter for human U6 snRNA
   5911..6499    +  misc_feature   WPRE: woodchuck hepatitis virus posttranscriptional regulatory element
   6550..6569    +  misc_feature   cPPT/CTS (fragment): central polypurine tract and central termination sequence of HIV-1
   6571..6804    +  LTR            3' LTR (ΔU3): self-inactivating 3' long terminal repeat (LTR) from HIV-1
   6882..7003    +  polyA_signal   SV40 poly(A) signal: SV40 polyadenylation signal
   7043..7178    +  rep_origin     SV40 ori: SV40 origin of replication
   7199..7217    -  promoter       T7 promoter: promoter for bacteriophage T7 RNA polymerase
   7225..7380    +  CDS            lacZα (fragment): LacZα fragment of β-galactosidase; lacZ fragment
   7385..7813    +  rep_origin     f1 ori (sequence partly withheld): f1 bacteriophage origin of replication; arrow indicates direction of (+) strand synthesis
   7866..7970    +  promoter       AmpR promoter: bla
   7971..8831    +  CDS            AmpR: β-lactamase; bla; confers resistance to ampicillin, carbenicillin, and related antibiotics
   9002..9590    +  rep_origin     ori: high-copy-number ColE1/pMB1/pBR322/pUC origin of replication
   9773..9865    +  CDS            lacI (fragment): lac repressor; lacI; The lac repressor binds to the lac operator to inhibit transcription in E. coli. This inhibition can be relieved by adding lactose or isopropyl-β-D-thiogalactopyranoside (IPTG).
   9878..9899    +  protein_bind   CAP binding site: CAP binding activates transcription in the presence of cAMP. E. coli catabolite activator protein
   9914..9944    +  promoter       lac promoter: promoter for the E. coli lac operon
   9952..9968    +  protein_bind   lac operator: The lac repressor binds to the lac operator to inhibit transcription in E. coli. This inhibition can be relieved by adding lactose or isopropyl-β-D-thiogalactopyranoside (IPTG). lac repressor encoded by lacI
  10013..10031   +  promoter       T3 promoter: promoter for bacteriophage T3 RNA polymerase
