[The description below was written by a language model from this plasmid's Addgene catalogue record and pLannotate feature annotations shown in this document.]
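Description:
TFORF1199 is a third-generation-style, self-inactivating lentiviral expression plasmid built on the pLX_TRC317 backbone and carrying the human zinc-finger protein ZNF579 as its open reading frame. It belongs to a barcoded transcription factor ORF collection in which each clone carries a unique 24-bp barcode, so that the transcription factor delivered to a cell can be identified in pooled overexpression screens. The barcode is not annotated in the feature table, so its exact position is not stated. In bacteria the plasmid is maintained through a high-copy ColE1/pUC-type origin and an ampicillin resistance gene. An f1 origin and remnants of a lac/T7/T3 cloning region are also present in the backbone. The depositor notes that the plasmid may recombine during propagation and that the ORF portion was made by gene synthesis.

The viral transfer region begins with an RSV promoter fused to a truncated HIV-1 5' LTR, which drives Tat-independent production of genomic RNA. This is followed by the Ψ packaging signal with a gag fragment, and the RRE for Rev-dependent nuclear export. An SV40 early promoter/origin segment then drives a puromycin N-acetyltransferase gene for selecting transduced mammalian cells. Next comes the cPPT/CTS element, which aids nuclear import of the reverse-transcribed genome. The EF-1α promoter provides strong constitutive expression of ZNF579, and a downstream WPRE enhances transcript stability and expression. The cassette ends in a ΔU3 3' LTR, which inactivates the viral promoter after integration, followed by an SV40 polyadenylation signal. No epitope tag or fluorescent reporter is annotated. The construct is intended for packaging into lentivirus and stable overexpression of ZNF579, individually or within pooled transcription factor screens such as directed-differentiation studies.
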