Addgene plasmid #144276: TFORF1199
Purpose: Lentiviral vector for overexpressing transcription factor ORFs with unique 24-bp barcodes. Barcodes facilitate identification of transcription factors in pooled screens.
Depositing lab: Feng Zhang. Depositing organization: Broad Institute. Publication: A transcription factor atlas of directed differentiation. Joung J, Ma S, Tay T, Geiger-Schuller KR, Kirchgatterer PC, Verdine VK, Guo B, Arias-Garcia MA, Allen WE, Singh A, Kuksenko O, Abudayyeh OO, Gootenberg JS, Fu Z, Macrae RK, Buenrostro JD, Regev A, Zhang F. Cell. 2023 Jan 5;186(1):209-229.e26. doi: 10.1016/j.cell.2022.11.026. PubMed 36608654.
Backbone
  Vector backbone: pLX_TRC317
  Backbone manufacturer: Broad Institute Genetic Perturbation Platform
  Backbone size w/o insert (bp): 8264
  Vector type: Mammalian Expression, Lentiviral
  Selectable markers: Puromycin
Growth in bacteria
  Bacterial resistance: Ampicillin, 100 μg/mL
  Growth temperature: 37°C
  Growth strain: NEB Stable
  Copy number: High Copy
Gene/Insert
  Gene/Insert name: ZNF579
  Species: H. sapiens (human)
  Insert size (bp): 1790
  Entrez Gene: ZNF579 (a.k.a. FLJ35453)
  Promoter: EF1a
  Cloning method: Unknown
  Sequencing primers: 5′ GGGTGGAGACTGAAGTTAGGCCAG; 3′ CACATAGCGTAAAAGGAGCAACATAG
Terms and licenses: Academic/Nonprofit Terms; Industry Terms: Not Available to Industry
Depositor comments: NM_152600,ENST00000325421 . The transcription factor ORF portion of this plasmid was synthesized by Genewiz. Please test multiple small colonies in case of plasmid recombination. To make this collection available in a timely manner, a portion of this collection was not fully sequenced by Addgene. If an Addgene verified full plasmid sequence is not available, please contact us prior to placing an order to request the full sequence.
How to cite: TFORF1199 was a gift from Feng Zhang (Addgene plasmid # 144276 ; http://n2t.net/addgene:144276 ; RRID:Addgene_144276)
