>Addgene plasmid #144276 | TFORF1199 | depositor partial sequence | sequence record 284943 | Insert
ACCGCCACCATGGATCCGCAGCCTCCTCCACCCGCCCAGGGCAGCCCACCTCACCGTGGCCGAGGCCGGG
GCCGTGGCCGAGGCCGTGGTCGGGGCCGTGGCCGTGGCAGGGGGGGCGCTGGAGCCCCTAGGGCGCCCCT
GCCCTGCCCCACCTGCGGCCGCCTCTTCCGTTTCCCCTACTACCTCTCCCGGCACCGGCTGAGCCACTCG
GGGCTCCGGCCCCACGCCTGCCCGCTGTGCCCCAAGGCCTTCCGCCGGCCGGCCCACCTTTCCCGCCACC
TGCGCGGCCACGGGCCCCAGCCCCCGCTGCGCTGCGCCGCCTGCCCCCGCACCTTCCCAGAACCGGCCCA
GCTCAGGCGCCACCTGGCTCAGGAGCACGCGGGCGGCGAGGTCGAGCTGGCCATCGAGAGGGTGGCCAAG
GAGACGGCCGAACCCAGCTGGGGCCCGCAGGACGAGGGCTCGGAGCCGCCCACCACCGCTGCAGCAGGGG
CCACGGAGGAGGAGGCGGTCGCAGCGTGGCCTGAGACGTGGCCTGCGGGGGAGCCTTCCACGCTGGCTGC
GCCCACCAGCGCCGCGGAGCCCCGGGAGTCGGAGTCGGAGGAGGCCGAGGCCGGGGCAGCAGAGCTGAGG
GCCGAGCTGGCGCTGGCGGCCGGGCGGCAGGAGGAGAAACAGGTCCTGCTCCAGGCAGACTGGACGCTGC
TGTGTCTGCGCTGCCGCGAAGCCTTCGCCACCAAGGGCGAGCTCAAGGCGCACCCGTGTCTGCGCCCCGA
GGGCGAACAGGAAGGGGAAGGGGGGCCCCCGCCACGCCCCAAGCGACACCAGTGCTCCATCTGCCTCAAG
GCCTTCGCCAGGCCCTGGTCCCTGTCGCGCCACCGGCTGGTCCACTCCACCGACCGCCCTTTCGTGTGCC
CAGACTGCGGCCTGGCCTTCCGCCTCGCCTCCTACCTCCGCCAGCACCGCCGCGTCCACGGCCCCCTCAG
CCTGCTGGCCCCGCTGCCCGCGGCGGGCAAGAAGGACGACAAGGCCTCGGGTGCACGGAACTCAGCCAAG
GGGCCGGAGGGGGGCGAGGGGGCGGAGTGCGGGGGTGCCTCGGAAGGGGGAGAAGGGCAGAACGGAGGCG
ACGCCGCCCCGGCTCGGCCCCCCGCCGGGGAGCCCCGCTTCTGGTGCCCAGAGTGCGGCAAAGGTTTCAG
GCGCCGGGCGCACCTGCGGCAGCACGGGGTGACCCACTCGGGAGCGCGCCCCTTCCAGTGCGTGCGCTGC
CAGCGGGAGTTCAAGCGCCTGGCCGACCTGGCGCGCCACGCACAGGTGCACGCGGGGGGCCCAGCCCCGC
ACCCGTGCCCCCGCTGCCCGCGCCGCTTCTCGCGCGCCTACAGCCTCCTGCGCCACCAGCGCTGCCACCG
CGCAGAGCTGGAGAGGGCCGCCGCGCTGCAGGCACTGCAGGCCCAGGCCCCGACGTCGCCGCCACCGCCC
CCGCCGCCCCTGAAGGCCGAGCAGGAGGAAGAAGGGCTCCCGCTGCCCCTCGCAAACATTAAGGAAGAGC
CGCCCTCTCCGGGGACCCCACCCCAGTCCCCGCCGGCTCCCCCTGTCTTCCTCAGCGCCTCCTGTTTCGA
CAGCCAAGACCACTCAGCCTTCGAGATGGAGGAGGAAGAGGTAGACAGCAAGGCTCACCTGCGCGGGCTG
GGGGGCCTGGCCTCCTAGTAATGAACTAGTCCGTAACTTGAAAGTATTTCGATTTCTTGGCTTTATATAT
CTTGTGGAAAGGACGACTTTACCGATTTATACATTCGGTT
