>Addgene plasmid #144276 | TFORF1199 | depositor partial sequence | sequence record 284944 | Barcode
CTTTACCGATTTATACATTCGGTT
